>Addgene plasmid #22481 | GST-Hsp90 N(9-236) | addgene full sequence | sequence record 217623 | Addgene NGS Result
TTGACAATTAATCATCGGCTCGTATAATGTGTGGAATTGTGAGCGGATAACAATTTCACACAGGAAACAG
TATTCATGTCCCCTATACTAGGTTATTGGAAAATTAAGGGCCTTGTGCAACCCACTCGACTTCTTTTGGA
ATATCTTGAAGAAAAATATGAAGAGCATTTGTATGAGCGCGATGAAGGTGATAAATGGCGAAACAAAAAG
TTTGAATTGGGTTTGGAGTTTCCCAATCTTCCTTATTATATTGATGGTGATGTTAAATTAACACAGTCTA
TGGCCATCATACGTTATATAGCTGACAAGCACAACATGTTGGGTGGTTGTCCAAAAGAGCGTGCAGAGAT
TTCAATGCTTGAAGGAGCGGTTTTGGATATTAGATACGGTGTTTCGAGAATTGCATATAGTAAAGACTTT
GAAACTCTCAAAGTTGATTTTCTTAGCAAGCTACCTGAAATGCTGAAAATGTTCGAAGATCGTTTATGTC
ATAAAACATATTTAAATGGTGATCATGTAACCCATCCTGACTTCATGTTGTATGACGCTCTTGATGTTGT
TTTATACATGGACCCAATGTGCCTGGATGCGTTCCCAAAATTAGTTTGTTTTAAAAAACGTATTGAAGCT
ATCCCACAAATTGATAAGTACTTGAAATCCAGCAAGTATATAGCATGGCCTTTGCAGGGCTGGCAAGCCA
CGTTTGGTGGTGGCGACCATCCTCCAAAATCGGATCTGGTTCCGCGTGGATCCGACCAACCGATGGAGGA
GGAGGAGGTTGAGACGTTCGCCTTTCAGGCAGAAATTGCCCAGTTGATGTCATTGATCATCAATACTTTC
TACTCGAACAAAGAGATCTTTCTGAGAGAGCTCATTTCAAATTCATCAGATGCATTGGACAAAATCCGGT
ATGAAAGCTTGACAGATCCCAGTAAATTAGACTCTGGGAAAGAGCTGCATATTAACCTTATACCGAACAA
ACAAGATCGAACTCTCACTATTGTGGATACTGGAATTGGAATGACCAAGGCTGACTTGATCAATAACCTT
GGTACTATCGCCAAGTCTGGGACCAAAGCGTTCATGGAAGCTTTGCAGGCTGGTGCAGATATCTCTATGA
TTGGCCAGTTCGGTGTTGGTTTTTATTCTGCTTATTTGGTTGCTGAGAAAGTAACTGTGATCACCAAACA
TAACGATGATGAGCAGTACGCTTGGGAGTCCTCAGCAGGGGGATCATTCACAGTGAGGACAGACACAGGT
GAACCTATGGGTCGTGGAACAAAAGTTATCCTACACCTGAAAGAAGACCAAACTGAGTACTTGGAGGAAC
GAAGAATAAAGGAGATTGTGAAGAAACATTCTCAGTTTATTGGATATCCCATTACTCTTTTTGTGGAGAA
GGAACGTGATAAAGAAGTAAGCGATGATGAGGCTGAATAGGTCGACTCGAGCGGCCGCATCGTGACTGAC
TGACGATCTGCCTCGCGCGTTTCGGTGATGACGGTGAAAACCTCTGACACATGCAGCTCCCGGAGACGGT
CACAGCTTGTCTGTAAGCGGATGCCGGGAGCAGACAAGCCCGTCAGGGCGCGTCAGCGGGTGTTGGCGGG
TGTCGGGGCGCAGCCATGACCCAGTCACGTAGCGATAGCGGAGTGTATAATTCTTGAAGACGAAAGGGCC
TCGTGATACGCCTATTTTTATAGGTTAATGTCATGATAATAATGGTTTCTTAGACGTCAGGTGGCACTTT
TCGGGGAAATGTGCGCGGAACCCCTATTTGTTTATTTTTCTAAATACATTCAAATATGTATCCGCTCATG
AGACAATAACCCTGATAAATGCTTCAATAATATTGAAAAAGGAAGAGTATGAGTATTCAACATTTCCGTG
TCGCCCTTATTCCCTTTTTTGCGGCATTTTGCCTTCCTGTTTTTGCTCACCCAGAAACGCTGGTGAAAGT
AAAAGATGCTGAAGATCAGTTGGGTGCACGAGTGGGTTACATCGAACTGGATCTCAACAGCGGTAAGATC
CTTGAGAGTTTTCGCCCCGAAGAACGTTTTCCAATGATGAGCACTTTTAAAGTTCTGCTATGTGGCGCGG
TATTATCCCGTGTTGACGCCGGGCAAGAGCAACTCGGTCGCCGCATACACTATTCTCAGAATGACTTGGT
TGAGTACTCACCAGTCACAGAAAAGCATCTTACGGATGGCATGACAGTAAGAGAATTATGCAGTGCTGCC
ATAACCATGAGTGATAACACTGCGGCCAACTTACTTCTGACAACGATCGGAGGACCGAAGGAGCTAACCG
CTTTTTTGCACAACATGGGGGATCATGTAACTCGCCTTGATCGTTGGGAACCGGAGCTGAATGAAGCCAT
ACCAAACGACGAGCGTGACACCACGATGCCTGCAGCAATGGCAACAACGTTGCGCAAACTATTAACTGGC
GAACTACTTACTCTAGCTTCCCGGCAACAATTAATAGACTGGATGGAGGCGGATAAAGTTGCAGGACCAC
TTCTGCGCTCGGCCCTTCCGGCTGGCTGGTTTATTGCTGATAAATCTGGAGCCGGTGAGCGTGGGTCTCG
CGGTATCATTGCAGCACTGGGGCCAGATGGTAAGCCCTCCCGTATCGTAGTTATCTACACGACGGGGAGT
CAGGCAACTATGGATGAACGAAATAGACAGATCGCTGAGATAGGTGCCTCACTGATTAAGCATTGGTAAC
TGTCAGACCAAGTTTACTCATATATACTTTAGATTGATTTAAAACTTCATTTTTAATTTAAAAGGATCTA
GGTGAAGATCCTTTTTGATAATCTCATGACCAAAATCCCTTAACGTGAGTTTTCGTTCCACTGAGCGTCA
GACCCCGTAGAAAAGATCAAAGGATCTTCTTGAGATCCTTTTTTTCTGCGCGTAATCTGCTGCTTGCAAA
CAAAAAAACCACCGCTACCAGCGGTGGTTTGTTTGCCGGATCAAGAGCTACCAACTCTTTTTCCGAAGGT
AACTGGCTTCAGCAGAGCGCAGATACCAAATACTGTCCTTCTAGTGTAGCCGTAGTTAGGCCACCACTTC
AAGAACTCTGTAGCACCGCCTACATACCTCGCTCTGCTAATCCTGTTACCAGTGGCTGCTGCCAGTGGCG
ATAAGTCGTGTCTTACCGGGTTGGACTCAAGACGATAGTTACCGGATAAGGCGCAGCGGTCGGGCTGAAC
GGGGGGTTCGTGCACACAGCCCAGCTTGGAGCGAACGACCTACACCGAACTGAGATACCTACAGCGTGAG
CTATGAGAAAGCGCCACGCTTCCCGAAGGGAGAAAGGCGGACAGGTATCCGGTAAGCGGCAGGGTCGGAA
CAGGAGAGCGCACGAGGGAGCTTCCAGGGGGAAACGCCTGGTATCTTTATAGTCCTGTCGGGTTTCGCCA
CCTCTGACTTGAGCGTCGATTTTTGTGATGCTCGTCAGGGGGGCGGAGCCTATGGAAAAACGCCAGCAAC
GCGGCCTTTTTACGGTTCCTGGCCTTTTGCTGGCCTTTTGCTCACATGTTCTTTCCTGCGTTATCCCCTG
ATTCTGTGGATAACCGTATTACCGCCTTTGAGTGAGCTGATACCGCTCGCCGCAGCCGAACGACCGAGCG
CAGCGAGTCAGTGAGCGAGGAAGCGGAAGAGCGCCTGATGCGGTATTTTCTCCTTACGCATCTGTGCGGT
ATTTCACACCGCATAAATTCCGACACCATCGAATGGCGCAAAACCTTTCGCGGTATGGCATGATAGCGCC
CGGAAGAGAGTCAATTCAGGGTGGTGAATGTGAAACCAGTAACGTTATACGATGTCGCAGAGTATGCCGG
TGTCTCTTATCAGACCGTTTCCCGCGTGGTGAACCAGGCCAGCCACGTTTCTGCGAAAACGCGGGAAAAA
GTGGAAGCGGCGATGGCGGAGCTGAATTACATTCCCAACCGCGTGGCACAACAACTGGCGGGCAAACAGT
CGTTGCTGATTGGCGTTGCCACCTCCAGTCTGGCCCTGCACGCGCCGTCGCAAATTGTCGCGGCGATTAA
ATCTCGCGCCGATCAACTGGGTGCCAGCGTGGTGGTGTCGATGGTAGAACGAAGCGGCGTCGAAGCCTGT
AAAGCGGCGGTGCACAATCTTCTCGCGCAACGCGTCAGTGGGCTGATCATTAACTATCCGCTGGATGACC
AGGATGCCATTGCTGTGGAAGCTGCCTGCACTAATGTTCCGGCGTTATTTCTTGATGTCTCTGACCAGAC
ACCCATCAACAGTATTATTTTCTCCCATGAAGACGGTACGCGACTGGGCGTGGAGCATCTGGTCGCATTG
GGTCACCAGCAAATCGCGCTGTTAGCGGGCCCATTAAGTTCTGTCTCGGCGCGTCTGCGTCTGGCTGGCT
GGCATAAATATCTCACTCGCAATCAAATTCAGCCGATAGCGGAACGGGAAGGCGACTGGAGTGCCATGTC
CGGTTTTCAACAAACCATGCAAATGCTGAATGAGGGCATCGTTCCCACTGCGATGCTGGTTGCCAACGAT
CAGATGGCGCTGGGCGCAATGCGCGCCATTACCGAGTCCGGGCTGCGCGTTGGTGCGGATATCTCGGTAG
TGGGATACGACGATACCGAAGACAGCTCATGTTATATCCCGCCGTTAACCACCATCAAACAGGATTTTCG
CCTGCTGGGGCAAACCAGCGTGGACCGCTTGCTGCAACTCTCTCAGGGCCAGGCGGTGAAGGGCAATCAG
CTGTTGCCCGTCTCACTGGTGAAAAGAAAAACCACCCTGGCGCCCAATACGCAAACCGCCTCTCCCCGCG
CGTTGGCCGATTCATTAATGCAGCTGGCACGACAGGTTTCCCGACTGGAAAGCGGGCAGTGAGCGCAACG
CAATTAATGTAAGTTAGCTCACTCATTAGGCACCCCAGGCTTTACACTTTATGCTTCCGGCTCGTATGTT
GTGTGGAATTGTGAGCGGATAACAATTTCACACAGGAAACAGCTATGACCATGATTACGGATTCACTGGC
CGTCGTTTTACAACGTCGTGACTGGGAAAACCCTGGCGTTACCCAACTTAATCGCCTTGCAGCACATCCC
CCTTTCGCCAGCTGGCGTAATAGCGAAGAGGCCCGCACCGATCGCCCTTCCCAACAGTTGCGCAGCCTGA
ATGGCGAATGGCGCTTTGCCTGGTTTCCGGCACCAGAAGCGGTGCCGGAAAGCTGGCTGGAGTGCGATCT
TCCTGAGGCCGATACTGTCGTCGTCCCCTCAAACTGGCAGATGCACGGTTACGATGCGCCCATCTACACC
AACGTGACCTATCCCATTACGGTCAATCCGCCGTTTGTTCCCACGGAGAATCCGACGGGTTGTTACTCGC
TCACATTTAATGTTGATGAAAGCTGGCTACAGGAAGGCCAGACGCGAATTATTTTTGATGGCGTTGGAAT
TAGCTTATCGACTGCACGGTGCACCAATGCTTCTGGCGTCAGGCAGCCATCGGAAGCTGTGGTATGGCTG
TGCAGGTCGTAAATCACTGCATAATTCGTGTCGCTCAAGGCGCACTCCCGTTCTGGATAATGTTTTTTGC
GCCGACATCATAACGGTTCTGGCAAATATTCTGAAATGAGCTG
Features (pLannotate 1.2.2; 17 found; start..end, strand, type, name):
      1..29      +  promoter       tac promoter: strong E. coli promoter; hybrid between the trp and lac UV5 promoters
     37..53      +  protein_bind   lac operator: The lac repressor binds to the lac operator to inhibit transcription in E. coli. This inhibition can be relieved by adding lactose or isopropyl-β-D-thiogalactopyranoside (IPTG). lac repressor encoded by lacI
     76..729     +  CDS            GST26_SCHJA: Experimental evidence at protein level: Swiss-Prot protein existence level 1. GST isoenzymes appear to play a central role in the parasite detoxification system. Other functions are also suspected including a role in increasing the solubility of haematin in the parasite gut. From Schistosoma japonicum (Blood fluke).
    754..1437    +  CDS            HSP90AA2P (fragment): HS902_HUMAN - Also known as HSP90AA2 From Homo sapiens (Human).
   1478..1517    +  CDS            rop (fragment): Rop protein, which maintains plasmids at low copy number; rop
   1619..1659    +  misc_feature   bom (fragment): basis of mobility region from pBR322
   1764..1868    +  promoter       AmpR promoter: bla
   1869..2729    +  CDS            AmpR: β-lactamase; bla; confers resistance to ampicillin, carbenicillin, and related antibiotics
   2900..3488    +  rep_origin     ori: high-copy-number ColE1/pMB1/pBR322/pUC origin of replication
   3674..3725    -  misc_feature   bom (fragment): basis of mobility region from pBR322
   3732..3809    +  promoter       lacI promoter: lacI
   3810..4892    +  CDS            lacI: lac repressor; lacI; The lac repressor binds to the lac operator to inhibit transcription in E. coli. This inhibition can be relieved by adding lactose or isopropyl-β-D-thiogalactopyranoside (IPTG).
   4905..4926    +  protein_bind   CAP binding site: CAP binding activates transcription in the presence of cAMP. E. coli catabolite activator protein
   4941..4971    +  promoter       lac promoter: promoter for the E. coli lac operon
   4979..4995    +  protein_bind   lac operator: The lac repressor binds to the lac operator to inhibit transcription in E. coli. This inhibition can be relieved by adding lactose or isopropyl-β-D-thiogalactopyranoside (IPTG). lac repressor encoded by lacI
   5015..5188    +  CDS            lacZα: LacZα fragment of β-galactosidase; lacZ fragment
   5452..5568    -  CDS            yciV (fragment): RNAAM_ECOLI - Also known as trpH From Escherichia coli (strain K12).
