[The description below was written by a language model from this plasmid's Addgene catalogue record and pLannotate feature annotations shown in this document.]
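Description:
GST-Hsp90 N(9-236) is a bacterial expression plasmid built on the pGEX-4T3 backbone for producing the N-terminal domain of human Hsp90 alpha (HSP90AA1, residues 9-236) as a glutathione S-transferase fusion in E. coli. The roughly 680 bp insert was cloned between the BamHI and SalI sites, both retained, placing it in frame downstream of the backbone-encoded Schistosoma japonicum GST, so the tag sits at the N terminus of the fusion. The automated annotation labels the insert as a fragment of the closely related HSP90AA2P sequence, but its position and length match the catalogued HSP90AA1 N-domain fragment. The sequenced plasmid is about 5.6 kb, consistent with backbone plus insert.

Expression is driven by the tac promoter, a strong trp/lac hybrid, followed by a lac operator. The plasmid carries its own lacI gene with its promoter, so the lac repressor keeps transcription off until it is relieved with IPTG. Propagation relies on a ColE1/pMB1-type origin, recorded as high copy, and selection on the β-lactamase (AmpR) gene conferring ampicillin resistance. The remaining annotated elements (short rop and bom fragments, a lac promoter/operator with a lacZα fragment, and a small yciV fragment) are backbone remnants with no role in the payload.

The GST moiety allows affinity capture of the fusion protein on glutathione resin. In line with the associated study, which mapped Hsp90 domains for their roles in scaffolding Akt-dependent phosphorylation of endothelial nitric oxide synthase, the construct suits production of the isolated N domain for pull-down and in vitro binding experiments alongside other Hsp90 domain fragments.
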