Addgene plasmid #22481: GST-Hsp90 N(9-236)
Depositing lab: William Sessa. Depositing organization: Yale University. Publication: Domain mapping studies reveal that the M domain of hsp90 serves as a molecular scaffold to regulate Akt-dependent phosphorylation of endothelial nitric oxide synthase and NO release. Fontana J, Fulton D, Chen Y, Fairchild TA, McCabe TJ, Fujita N, Tsuruo T, Sessa WC. Circ Res. 2002 May 3. 90(8):866-73. 10.1161/01.RES.0000016837.26733.BE PubMed 11988487.
Backbone
  Vector backbone: pGEX-4T3
  Backbone size w/o insert (bp): 4968
  Vector type: Bacterial Expression
Growth in bacteria
  Bacterial resistance: Ampicillin, 100 μg/mL
  Growth temperature: 37°C
  Growth strain: DH5alpha
  Copy number: High Copy
Gene/Insert
  Gene/Insert name: Hsp90 alpha N domain (alt name: Hsp90 N (9-236))
  Species: H. sapiens (human)
  Insert size (bp): 681
  Entrez Gene: HSP90AA1 (a.k.a. EL52, HEL-S-65p, HSP86, HSP89A, HSP90A, HSP90N, HSPC1, HSPCA, HSPCAL1, HSPCAL4, HSPN, Hsp103, Hsp89, Hsp90, LAP-2, LAP2)
  Tag / fusion protein: GST (N terminal on backbone)
  Cloning method: Restriction Enzyme; 5′ cloning site BamHI (not destroyed); 3′ cloning site SalI (not destroyed)
  Sequencing primers: 5′ pGEX5'
Terms and licenses: Academic/Nonprofit Terms; Industry Terms: Not Available to Industry
How to cite: GST-Hsp90 N(9-236) was a gift from William Sessa (Addgene plasmid # 22481 ; http://n2t.net/addgene:22481 ; RRID:Addgene_22481)
