>Addgene plasmid #22481 | GST-Hsp90 N(9-236) | addgene partial sequence | sequence record 28463 | 22481 with pGEX-5
CGGATCTGGTTCCGCGTGGATCCGACCAACCGATGGAGGAGGAGGAGGTTGAGACGTTCGCCTTTCAGGC
AGAAATTGCCCAGTTGATGTCATTGATCATCAATACTTTCTACTCGAACAAAGAGATCTTTCTGAGAGAG
CTCATTTCAAATTCATCAGATGCATTGGACAAAATCCGGTATGAAAGCTTGACAGATCCCAGTAAATTAG
ACTCTGGGAAAGAGCTGCATATTAACCTTATACCGAACAAACAAGATCGAACTCTCACTATTGTGGATAC
TGGAATTGGAATGACCAAGGCTGACTTGATCAATAACCTTGGTACTATCGCCAAGTCTGGGACCAAAGCG
TTCATGGAAGCTTTGCAGGCTGGTGCAGATATCTCTATGATTGGCCAGTTCGGTGTTGGTTTTTATTCTG
CTTATTTGGTTGCTGAGAAAGTAACTGTGATCACCAAACATAACGATGATGAGCAGTACGCTTGGGAGTC
CTCAGCAGGGGGATCATTCACAGTGAGGACAGACACAGGTGAACCTATGGGTCGT
